Addgene plasmid #141170: pARR5::LUC
Purpose: Luminescent reporter for cytokinin signaling
Depositing lab: Vardis Ntoukakis & Patrick Schäfer. Depositing organization: University of Warwick. Publication: Novel markers for high-throughput protoplast-based analyses of phytohormone signaling. Lehmann S, Dominguez-Ferreras A, Huang WJ, Denby K, Ntoukakis V, Schafer P. PLoS One. 2020 Jun 4;15(6):e0234154. doi: 10.1371/journal.pone.0234154. eCollection 2020. PubMed 32497144.
Backbone
  Vector backbone: pJS
  Backbone manufacturer: Jen Sheen, ABRC FRK1-LUC / CD3-919
  Backbone size w/o insert (bp): 4732
  Total vector size (bp): 6381
  Vector type: Plant Expression, Luciferase
Growth in bacteria
  Bacterial resistance: Ampicillin, 100 μg/mL
  Growth temperature: 37°C
  Growth strain: DH5alpha
  Copy number: Unknown
Gene/Insert
  Gene/Insert name: AtARR5 promoter
  Species: A. thaliana (mustard weed)
  Insert size (bp): 1649
  GenBank ID: AT3G48100
  Promoter: AtARR5, AT3G48100
  Cloning method: Gibson Cloning
  Sequencing primers: 5′ GTTTTCCCAGTCACGAC; 3′ CTTATGCAGTTGCTCTCCAG
Resource information
  A portion of this plasmid was derived from a plasmid made by: We received the plasmid backbone by BamHI/NcoI restriction digest from FRK1-LUC (ABRC CD3-919, donated by Jen Sheen) and used it to insert the promoters by Gibson cloning.
Terms and licenses: Academic/Nonprofit Terms; Industry Terms: Not Available to Industry
Depositor comments: An extra T nucleotide was identified by both Sanger and Illumina NGS in the ARR5 compared to the genomic reference. Both sequencing technologies are prone to generating artifacts in the determination of long mononucleotide stretches and the difference, if not an artifact, is not known to impact the function of the plasmid.
How to cite: pARR5::LUC was a gift from Vardis Ntoukakis & Patrick Schäfer (Addgene plasmid # 141170 ; http://n2t.net/addgene:141170 ; RRID:Addgene_141170)
