[The description below was written by a language model from this plasmid's Addgene catalogue record and pLannotate feature annotations shown in this document.]
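Description:
pARR5::LUC is a plant expression luciferase reporter plasmid built on the pJS backbone, which was obtained by excising the promoter from an existing FRK1-LUC reporter with BamHI/NcoI and inserting a new promoter by Gibson assembly. It is a small, non-binary plasmid of about 6.4 kb. It is propagated in E. coli through a high-copy ColE1/pUC-type origin and selected with ampicillin via the β-lactamase gene and its native promoter. The remaining bacterial annotations (lac promoter and operator, CAP site, and fragments of lacI, lacZα, rop and bom) are remnants of the cloning vector and have no role in the reporter function. The very short "U6 promoter" fragment between the luciferase gene and the terminator is most likely a chance annotation match.

The payload is a 1,649 bp promoter fragment of the Arabidopsis thaliana ARR5 gene (AT3G48100). It is not annotated in the feature tables but matches the unannotated gap immediately upstream of the firefly (Photinus pyralis) luciferase coding sequence, which is followed by the nopaline synthase (NOS) terminator and polyadenylation signal. ARR5 is a type-A response regulator whose transcription is rapidly induced by cytokinin, so luciferase output provides a luminescent readout of cytokinin signalling activity. The associated publication describes markers for high-throughput protoplast-based analysis of phytohormone signalling, which points to transient transfection of protoplasts as the intended use. No plant selectable marker or T-DNA borders are annotated.

The two sequence records differ by one nucleotide in length. The depositor notes an extra T in a mononucleotide run of the ARR5 promoter relative to the genomic reference. This may be a sequencing artefact and is not known to affect function.
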