Features (pLannotate 1.2.2; 13 found; start..end, strand, type, name):
     39..55      -  protein_bind   lac operator: The lac repressor binds to the lac operator to inhibit transcription in E. coli. This inhibition can be relieved by adding lactose or isopropyl-β-D-thiogalactopyranoside (IPTG). lac repressor encoded by lacI
     63..93      -  promoter       lac promoter: promoter for the E. coli lac operon
    108..129     -  protein_bind   CAP binding site: CAP binding activates transcription in the presence of cAMP. E. coli catabolite activator protein
    142..234     -  CDS            lacI (fragment): lac repressor; lacI; The lac repressor binds to the lac operator to inhibit transcription in E. coli. This inhibition can be relieved by adding lactose or isopropyl-β-D-thiogalactopyranoside (IPTG).
    417..1005    -  rep_origin     ori: high-copy-number ColE1/pMB1/pBR322/pUC origin of replication
   1176..2036    -  CDS            AmpR: β-lactamase; bla; confers resistance to ampicillin, carbenicillin, and related antibiotics
   2037..2141    -  promoter       AmpR promoter: bla
   2236..2271    +  CDS            rop (fragment): Rop protein, which maintains plasmids at low copy number; rop
   2373..2472    +  misc_feature   bom (fragment): basis of mobility region from pBR322
   2478..2632    -  CDS            lacZα (fragment): LacZα fragment of β-galactosidase; lacZ fragment
   4318..5967    +  CDS            LUCI_PHOPY: Experimental evidence at protein level: Swiss-Prot protein existence level 1. Produces green light with a wavelength of 562 nm. From Photinus pyralis (Common eastern firefly) (Lampyris pyralis).
   6013..6029    -  promoter       U6 promoter (fragment): RNA polymerase III promoter for mouse U6 snRNA (Das et al., 1988)
   6125..6376    +  terminator     NOS terminator: nopaline synthase terminator and poly(A) signal
>Addgene plasmid #141170 | pARR5::LUC | depositor full sequence | sequence record 274750 | pARR5::LUC sequence 6381 bps
AATTCGTAATCATGGTCATAGCTGTTTCCTGTGTGAAATTGTTATCCGCTCACAATTCCACACAACATAC
GAGCCGGAAGCATAAAGTGTAAAGCCTGGGGTGCCTAATGAGTGAGCTAACTCACATTAATTGCGTTGCG
CTCACTGCCCGCTTTCCAGTCGGGAAACCTGTCGTGCCAGCTGCATTAATGAATCGGCCAACGCGCGGGG
AGAGGCGGTTTGCGTATTGGGCGCTCTTCCGCTTCCTCGCTCACTGACTCGCTGCGCTCGGTCGTTCGGC
TGCGGCGAGCGGTATCAGCTCACTCAAAGGCGGTAATACGGTTATCCACAGAATCAGGGGATAACGCAGG
AAAGAACATGTGAGCAAAAGGCCAGCAAAAGGCCAGGAACCGTAAAAAGGCCGCGTTGCTGGCGTTTTTC
CATAGGCTCCGCCCCCCTGACGAGCATCACAAAAATCGACGCTCAAGTCAGAGGTGGCGAAACCCGACAG
GACTATAAAGATACCAGGCGTTTCCCCCTGGAAGCTCCCTCGTGCGCTCTCCTGTTCCGACCCTGCCGCT
TACCGGATACCTGTCCGCCTTTCTCCCTTCGGGAAGCGTGGCGCTTTCTCATAGCTCACGCTGTAGGTAT
CTCAGTTCGGTGTAGGTCGTTCGCTCCAAGCTGGGCTGTGTGCACGAACCCCCCGTTCAGCCCGACCGCT
GCGCCTTATCCGGTAACTATCGTCTTGAGTCCAACCCGGTAAGACACGACTTATCGCCACTGGCAGCAGC
CACTGGTAACAGGATTAGCAGAGCGAGGTATGTAGGCGGTGCTACAGAGTTCTTGAAGTGGTGGCCTAAC
TACGGCTACACTAGAAGGACAGTATTTGGTATCTGCGCTCTGCTGAAGCCAGTTACCTTCGGAAAAAGAG
TTGGTAGCTCTTGATCCGGCAAACAAACCACCGCTGGTAGCGGTGGTTTTTTTGTTTGCAAGCAGCAGAT
TACGCGCAGAAAAAAAGGATCTCAAGAAGATCCTTTGATCTTTTCTACGGGGTCTGACGCTCAGTGGAAC
GAAAACTCACGTTAAGGGATTTTGGTCATGAGATTATCAAAAAGGATCTTCACCTAGATCCTTTTAAATT
AAAAATGAAGTTTTAAATCAATCTAAAGTATATATGAGTAAACTTGGTCTGACAGTTACCAATGCTTAAT
CAGTGAGGCACCTATCTCAGCGATCTGTCTATTTCGTTCATCCATAGTTGCCTGACTCCCCGTCGTGTAG
ATAACTACGATACGGGAGGGCTTACCATCTGGCCCCAGTGCTGCAATGATACCGCGAGACCCACGCTCAC
CGGCTCCAGATTTATCAGCAATAAACCAGCCAGCCGGAAGGGCCGAGCGCAGAAGTGGTCCTGCAACTTT
ATCCGCCTCCATCCAGTCTATTAATTGTTGCCGGGAAGCTAGAGTAAGTAGTTCGCCAGTTAATAGTTTG
CGCAACGTTGTTGCCATTGCTACAGGCATCGTGGTGTCACGCTCGTCGTTTGGTATGGCTTCATTCAGCT
CCGGTTCCCAACGATCAAGGCGAGTTACATGATCCCCCATGTTGTGCAAAAAAGCGGTTAGCTCCTTCGG
TCCTCCGATCGTTGTCAGAAGTAAGTTGGCCGCAGTGTTATCACTCATGGTTATGGCAGCACTGCATAAT
TCTCTTACTGTCATGCCATCCGTAAGATGCTTTTCTGTGACTGGTGAGTACTCAACCAAGTCATTCTGAG
AATAGTGTATGCGGCGACCGAGTTGCTCTTGCCCGGCGTCAATACGGGATAATACCGCGCCACATAGCAG
AACTTTAAAAGTGCTCATCATTGGAAAACGTTCTTCGGGGCGAAAACTCTCAAGGATCTTACCGCTGTTG
AGATCCAGTTCGATGTAACCCACTCGTGCACCCAACTGATCTTCAGCATCTTTTACTTTCACCAGCGTTT
CTGGGTGAGCAAAAACAGGAAGGCAAAATGCCGCAAAAAAGGGAATAAGGGCGACACGGAAATGTTGAAT
ACTCATACTCTTCCTTTTTCAATATTATTGAAGCATTTATCAGGGTTATTGTCTCATGAGCGGATACATA
TTTGAATGTATTTAGAAAAATAAACAAATAGGGGTTCCGCGCACATTTCCCCGAAAAGTGCCACCTGACG
TCTAAGAAACCATTATTATCATGACATTAACCTATAAAAATAGGCGTATCACGAGGCCCTTTCGTCTCGC
GCGTTTCGGTGATGACGGTGAAAACCTCTGACACATGCAGCTCCCGGAGACGGTCACAGCTTGTCTGTAA
GCGGATGCCGGGAGCAGACAAGCCCGTCAGGGCGCGTCAGCGGGTGTTGGCGGGTGTCGGGGCTGGCTTA
ACTATGCGGCATCAGAGCAGATTGTACTGAGAGTGCACCATATGCGGTGTGAAATACCGCACAGATGCGT
AAGGAGAAAATACCGCATCAGGCGCCATTCGCCATTCAGGCTGCGCAACTGTTGGGAAGGGCGATCGGTG
CGGGCCTCTTCGCTATTACGCCAGCTGGCGAAAGGGGGATGTGCTGCAAGGCGATTAAGTTGGGTAACGC
CAGGGTTTTCCCAGTCACGACGTTGTAAAACGACGGCCAGTGCCAAGCTTGCATGCCTGCAGGCTCTAGA
GGATCCCCAATAAAGCATATTTGTCTTCAGCCTCTCATACTATTTGAGAGGTAAAAACCGAGACCATTAG
GATTATTCTTTATAGAATGTTTTGGTGCCTAACAAATTTTACTGGCATTTCTTTTTTTTGCCATAAACTG
TTAAGAGGTTTATTTATGAATTGTTAACTTAATTTCTTTGATCAAACAATAGTAAGTTCTATAAATGTAT
CTTGTGATCTTTGACTATGATAGACACTAAGCTCGGACTCATGTACATAGCCAAAACACTCATATATATT
AAAACAATAATTTCATCGGTAAACTCATGTTGTTTCCAAATATACAAGTAGAGAAAACGTGTAGACTTAC
TCTGAAGGGACACGCATATACATACTGATAAACAACCATCATGGAGAAATCCGAGCCGTTTCTCTGCAAG
CCAAACCAAATTTGACATATATAGTAAGGTCATGTGCTCTATACACCTAGTACCTCACATTCATTTGATA
TCTCCTCTAGAGATACATCGATCATAGTCATATTTTCAGCTTTCAATGATGATTTAGTCATTACCATTCT
TGAAATATATTGGTCGAGTTTAGTCCATAGATCTTCGATCCTGTCGTGACAAAGCCTTCCATCAATTGTC
AAAAGATCTCTCACGTGTGGAAATACTCGATGCGTGTTGCTAAATATGTGAATAAAAGAACGCCAAATTT
ATAGAAAAAGCGAATTAAAATTCAAGTAAACATATGAATATTTTTCAAGAAAAGTGAATTGAAATTTTAT
TTTCATGAAAACTTACTATTTTTTTTTTTTTTTTTGAACACTCATGAAAACTTACTATTAACTCATCAAT
CTTATGCCATTCGACCACGATCGATAGTAGAGGCAACTATTATGGTACAGTTACGAGATGGACAAACAAC
AATAACTTGAAAAATAATGATTTTTTGTTTTGTTTCTAGAAATATACACATACGGATCTTGAATTTATCT
GATTGCGCAACTAGAGATATCAACATTGAAATTCATTCGCCCAAATAGTCAATCTGGCGGTCACATGTCA
GCTAACTTTTCCAACAATGTTCATTAATTAATTAACAATCTCAAAGATTTTGTAGATTGAAATACAAATC
TTCTCTCTGTGGTACATTTCTTGAAAAATGGGAAAATCAAGAAAGTATCGAAAATGTACAAAAATAAAAA
GAAATGAATCAAAGTAGCCATGATCTTGACAACAATAATCGAGAGAGATCGTCATGATACGATTTCCCTC
ATCCAAAATTGATTTTATTTCCCTTCCCAAATCAAACATATCATATGATTTCACCACTCACCATTACTTG
ACTATTCTCAACAAAAAAAATATTAAAAAACTTTATGACTTTGATTTTATTTTTATTTGAAGTTTAGCCA
AAATTTGAAAATATGACTTTTGAGAAGAAAACAGAATAAACAAATAATTAGCCACGCGCTATCAGACAGA
CAAAATCCCACAGATATGCAAAGATCTCTCAGAATCCTCTCCCCATATCATATTTTTCTCTTTTCCCTCT
CCTTCTTTCTTCCTTTATAAATCCATTTATTCTCCTCTCATCTCTCAGCAAAATCAAATCCTCATAGTTG
ATTCTCTCTATCTCTCTCACGAGTCACGATCCTACTCTTCTTGATCCATGGAAGACGCCAAAAACATAAA
GAAAGGCCCGGCGCCATTCTATCCTCTAGAGGATGGAACCGCTGGAGAGCAACTGCATAAGGCTATGAAG
AGATACGCCCTGGTTCCTGGAACAATTGCTTTTACAGATGCACATATCGAGGTGAACATCACGTACGCGG
AATACTTCGAAATGTCCGTTCGGTTGGCAGAAGCTATGAAACGATATGGGCTGAATACAAATCACAGAAT
CGTCGTATGCAGTGAAAACTCTCTTCAATTCTTTATGCCGGTGTTGGGCGCGTTATTTATCGGAGTTGCA
GTTGCGCCCGCGAACGACATTTATAATGAACGTGAATTGCTCAACAGTATGAACATTTCGCAGCCTACCG
TAGTGTTTGTTTCCAAAAAGGGGTTGCAAAAAATTTTGAACGTGCAAAAAAAATTACCAATAATCCAGAA
AATTATTATCATGGATTCTAAAACGGATTACCAGGGATTTCAGTCGATGTACACGTTCGTCACATCTCAT
CTACCTCCCGGTTTTAATGAATACGATTTTGTACCAGAGTCCTTTGATCGTGACAAAACAATTGCACTGA
TAATGAATTCCTCTGGATCTACTGGGTTACCTAAGGGTGTGGCCCTTCCGCATAGAACTGCCTGCGTCAG
ATTCTCGCATGCCAGAGATCCTATTTTTGGCAATCAAATCATTCCGGATACTGCGATTTTAAGTGTTGTT
CCATTCCATCACGGTTTTGGAATGTTTACTACACTCGGATATTTGATATGTGGATTTCGAGTCGTCTTAA
TGTATAGATTTGAAGAAGAGCTGTTTTTACGATCCCTTCAGGATTACAAAATTCAAAGTGCGTTGCTAGT
ACCAACCCTATTTTCATTCTTCGCCAAAAGCACTCTGATTGACAAATACGATTTATCTAATTTACACGAA
ATTGCTTCTGGGGGCGCACCTCTTTCGAAAGAAGTCGGGGAAGCGGTTGCAAAACGCTTCCATCTTCCAG
GGATACGACAAGGATATGGGCTCACTGAGACTACATCAGCTATTCTGATTACACCCGAGGGGGATGATAA
ACCGGGCGCGGTCGGTAAAGTTGTTCCATTTTTTGAAGCGAAGGTTGTGGATCTGGATACCGGGAAAACG
CTGGGCGTTAATCAGAGAGGCGAATTATGTGTCAGAGGACCTATGATTATGTCCGGTTATGTAAACAATC
CGGAAGCGACCAACGCCTTGATTGACAAGGATGGATGGCTACATTCTGGAGACATAGCTTACTGGGACGA
AGACGAACACTTCTTCATAGTTGACCGCTTGAAGTCTTTAATTAAATACAAAGGATATCAGGTGGCCCCC
GCTGAATTGGAATCGATATTGTTACAACACCCCAACATCTTCGACGCGGGCGTGGCAGGTCTTCCCGACG
ATGACGCCGGTGAACTTCCCGCCGCCGTTGTTGTTTTGGAGCACGGAAAGACGATGACGGAAAAAGAGAT
CGTGGATTACGTCGCCAGTCAAGTAACAACCGCGAAAAAGTTGCGCGGAGGAGTTGTGTTTGTGGACGAA
GTACCGAAAGGTCTTACCGGAAAACTCGACGCAAGAAAAATCAGAGAGATCCTCATAAAGGCCAAGAAGG
GCGGAAAGTCCAAATTGTAAAATGTAACTGTATTCAGCGATGACGAAATTCTTAGCTATTGTAATATTAT
ATGCAAATTGATGAATGGTAATTTTGTAATTGTGGGTCACTGTACTATTTTAACGAATAATAAAATCAGG
TATAGGTAACTAAAAAGGAATTCGAGCTCGAATTGATCGTTCAAACATTTGGCAATAAAGTTTCTTAAGA
TTGAATCCTGTTGCCGGTCTTGCGATGATTATCATATAATTTCTGTTGATTACGTTAAGCATGTAATAAT
TAACATGTAATGCATGACGTTATTTATGAGATGGGTTTTTATGATTAGAGTCCCGCAATTATACATTTAA
TACGCGATAGAAAACAAAATATAGCGCGCAAACTAGGATAAATTATCGCGCGCGGTGTCATCTATGTTAC
TAGATCTCTAG
