Features (pLannotate 1.2.2; 13 found; start..end, strand, type, name):
     38..54      -  protein_bind   lac operator: The lac repressor binds to the lac operator to inhibit transcription in E. coli. This inhibition can be relieved by adding lactose or isopropyl-β-D-thiogalactopyranoside (IPTG). lac repressor encoded by lacI
     62..92      -  promoter       lac promoter: promoter for the E. coli lac operon
    107..128     -  protein_bind   CAP binding site: CAP binding activates transcription in the presence of cAMP. E. coli catabolite activator protein
    141..233     -  CDS            lacI (fragment): lac repressor; lacI; The lac repressor binds to the lac operator to inhibit transcription in E. coli. This inhibition can be relieved by adding lactose or isopropyl-β-D-thiogalactopyranoside (IPTG).
    416..1004    -  rep_origin     ori: high-copy-number ColE1/pMB1/pBR322/pUC origin of replication
   1175..2035    -  CDS            AmpR: β-lactamase; bla; confers resistance to ampicillin, carbenicillin, and related antibiotics
   2036..2140    -  promoter       AmpR promoter: bla
   2235..2270    +  CDS            rop (fragment): Rop protein, which maintains plasmids at low copy number; rop
   2372..2471    +  misc_feature   bom (fragment): basis of mobility region from pBR322
   2477..2631    -  CDS            lacZα (fragment): LacZα fragment of β-galactosidase; lacZ fragment
   4316..5965    +  CDS            LUCI_PHOPY: Experimental evidence at protein level: Swiss-Prot protein existence level 1. Produces green light with a wavelength of 562 nm. From Photinus pyralis (Common eastern firefly) (Lampyris pyralis).
   6011..6027    -  promoter       U6 promoter (fragment): RNA polymerase III promoter for mouse U6 snRNA (Das et al., 1988)
   6123..6375    +  terminator     NOS terminator: nopaline synthase terminator and poly(A) signal
>Addgene plasmid #141170 | pARR5::LUC | addgene full sequence | sequence record 308058 | Addgene NGS Result
AATTCGTAATCATGTCATAGCTGTTTCCTGTGTGAAATTGTTATCCGCTCACAATTCCACACAACATACG
AGCCGGAAGCATAAAGTGTAAAGCCTGGGGTGCCTAATGAGTGAGCTAACTCACATTAATTGCGTTGCGC
TCACTGCCCGCTTTCCAGTCGGGAAACCTGTCGTGCCAGCTGCATTAATGAATCGGCCAACGCGCGGGGA
GAGGCGGTTTGCGTATTGGGCGCTCTTCCGCTTCCTCGCTCACTGACTCGCTGCGCTCGGTCGTTCGGCT
GCGGCGAGCGGTATCAGCTCACTCAAAGGCGGTAATACGGTTATCCACAGAATCAGGGGATAACGCAGGA
AAGAACATGTGAGCAAAAGGCCAGCAAAAGGCCAGGAACCGTAAAAAGGCCGCGTTGCTGGCGTTTTTCC
ATAGGCTCCGCCCCCCTGACGAGCATCACAAAAATCGACGCTCAAGTCAGAGGTGGCGAAACCCGACAGG
ACTATAAAGATACCAGGCGTTTCCCCCTGGAAGCTCCCTCGTGCGCTCTCCTGTTCCGACCCTGCCGCTT
ACCGGATACCTGTCCGCCTTTCTCCCTTCGGGAAGCGTGGCGCTTTCTCATAGCTCACGCTGTAGGTATC
TCAGTTCGGTGTAGGTCGTTCGCTCCAAGCTGGGCTGTGTGCACGAACCCCCCGTTCAGCCCGACCGCTG
CGCCTTATCCGGTAACTATCGTCTTGAGTCCAACCCGGTAAGACACGACTTATCGCCACTGGCAGCAGCC
ACTGGTAACAGGATTAGCAGAGCGAGGTATGTAGGCGGTGCTACAGAGTTCTTGAAGTGGTGGCCTAACT
ACGGCTACACTAGAAGAACAGTATTTGGTATCTGCGCTCTGCTGAAGCCAGTTACCTTCGGAAAAAGAGT
TGGTAGCTCTTGATCCGGCAAACAAACCACCGCTGGTAGCGGTGGTTTTTTTGTTTGCAAGCAGCAGATT
ACGCGCAGAAAAAAAGGATCTCAAGAAGATCCTTTGATCTTTTCTACGGGGTCTGACGCTCAGTGGAACG
AAAACTCACGTTAAGGGATTTTGGTCATGAGATTATCAAAAAGGATCTTCACCTAGATCCTTTTAAATTA
AAAATGAAGTTTTAAATCAATCTAAAGTATATATGAGTAAACTTGGTCTGACAGTTACCAATGCTTAATC
AGTGAGGCACCTATCTCAGCGATCTGTCTATTTCGTTCATCCATAGTTGCCTGACTCCCCGTCGTGTAGA
TAACTACGATACGGGAGGGCTTACCATCTGGCCCCAGTGCTGCAATGATACCGCGAGACCCACGCTCACC
GGCTCCAGATTTATCAGCAATAAACCAGCCAGCCGGAAGGGCCGAGCGCAGAAGTGGTCCTGCAACTTTA
TCCGCCTCCATCCAGTCTATTAATTGTTGCCGGGAAGCTAGAGTAAGTAGTTCGCCAGTTAATAGTTTGC
GCAACGTTGTTGCCATTGCTACAGGCATCGTGGTGTCACGCTCGTCGTTTGGTATGGCTTCATTCAGCTC
CGGTTCCCAACGATCAAGGCGAGTTACATGATCCCCCATGTTGTGCAAAAAAGCGGTTAGCTCCTTCGGT
CCTCCGATCGTTGTCAGAAGTAAGTTGGCCGCAGTGTTATCACTCATGGTTATGGCAGCACTGCATAATT
CTCTTACTGTCATGCCATCCGTAAGATGCTTTTCTGTGACTGGTGAGTACTCAACCAAGTCATTCTGAGA
ATAGTGTATGCGGCGACCGAGTTGCTCTTGCCCGGCGTCAATACGGGATAATACCGCGCCACATAGCAGA
ACTTTAAAAGTGCTCATCATTGGAAAACGTTCTTCGGGGCGAAAACTCTCAAGGATCTTACCGCTGTTGA
GATCCAGTTCGATGTAACCCACTCGTGCACCCAACTGATCTTCAGCATCTTTTACTTTCACCAGCGTTTC
TGGGTGAGCAAAAACAGGAAGGCAAAATGCCGCAAAAAAGGGAATAAGGGCGACACGGAAATGTTGAATA
CTCATACTCTTCCTTTTTCAATATTATTGAAGCATTTATCAGGGTTATTGTCTCATGAGCGGATACATAT
TTGAATGTATTTAGAAAAATAAACAAATAGGGGTTCCGCGCACATTTCCCCGAAAAGTGCCACCTGACGT
CTAAGAAACCATTATTATCATGACATTAACCTATAAAAATAGGCGTATCACGAGGCCCTTTCGTCTCGCG
CGTTTCGGTGATGACGGTGAAAACCTCTGACACATGCAGCTCCCGGAGACGGTCACAGCTTGTCTGTAAG
CGGATGCCGGGAGCAGACAAGCCCGTCAGGGCGCGTCAGCGGGTGTTGGCGGGTGTCGGGGCTGGCTTAA
CTATGCGGCATCAGAGCAGATTGTACTGAGAGTGCACCATATGCGGTGTGAAATACCGCACAGATGCGTA
AGGAGAAAATACCGCATCAGGCGCCATTCGCCATTCAGGCTGCGCAACTGTTGGGAAGGGCGATCGGTGC
GGGCCTCTTCGCTATTACGCCAGCTGGCGAAAGGGGGATGTGCTGCAAGGCGATTAAGTTGGGTAACGCC
AGGGTTTTCCCAGTCACGACGTTGTAAAACGACGGCCAGTGCCAAGCTTGCATGCCTGCAGGCTCTAGAG
GATCCCCAATAAAGCATATTTGTCTTCAGCCTCTCATACTATTTGAGAGGTAAAAACCGAGACCATTAGG
ATTATTCTTTATAGAATGTTTTGGTGCCTAACAAATTTTACTGGCATTTCTTTTTTTTGCCATAAACTGT
TAAGAGGTTTATTTATGAATTGTTAACTTAATTTCTTTGATCAAACAATAGTAAGTTCTATAAATGTATC
TTGTGATCTTTGACTATGATAGACACTAAGCTCGGACTCATGTACATAGCCAAAACACTCATATATATTA
AAACAATAATTTCATCGGTAAACTCATGTTGTTTCCAAATATACAAGTAGAGAAAACGTGTAGACTTACT
CTGAAGGGACACGCATATACATACTGATAAACAACCATCATGGAGAAATCCGAGCCGTTTCTCTGCAAGC
CAAACCAAATTTGACATATATAGTAAGGTCATGTGCTCTATACACCTAGTACCTCACATTCATTTGATAT
CTCCTCTAGAGATACATCGATCATAGTCATATTTTCAGCTTTCAATGATGATTTAGTCATTACCATTCTT
GAAATATATTGGTCGAGTTTAGTCCATAGATCTTCGATCCTGTCGTGACAAAGCCTTCCATCAATTGTCA
AAAGATCTCTCACGTGTGGAAATACTCGATGCGTGTTGCTAAATATGTGAATAAAAGAACGCCAAATTTA
TAGAAAAAGCGAATTAAAATTCAAGTAAACATATGAATATTTTTCAAGAAAAGTGAATTGAAATTTTATT
TTCATGAAAACTTACTATTTTTTTTTTTTTTTTGAACACTCATGAAAACTTACTATTAACTCATCAATCT
TATGCCATTCGACCACGATCGATAGTAGAGGCAACTATTATGGTACAGTTACGAGATGGACAAACAACAA
TAACTTGAAAAATAATGATTTTTTGTTTTGTTTCTAGAAATATACACATACGGATCTTGAATTTATCTGA
TTGCGCAACTAGAGATATCAACATTGAAATTCATTCGCCCAAATAGTCAATCTGGCGGTCACATGTCAGC
TAACTTTTCCAACAATGTTCATTAATTAATTAACAATCTCAAAGATTTTGTAGATTGAAATACAAATCTT
CTCTCTGTGGTACATTTCTTGAAAAATGGGAAAATCAAGAAAGTATCGAAAATGTACAAAAATAAAAAGA
AATGAATCAAAGTAGCCATGATCTTGACAACAATAATCGAGAGAGATCGTCATGATACGATTTCCCTCAT
CCAAAATTGATTTTATTTCCCTTCCCAAATCAAACATATCATATGATTTCACCACTCACCATTACTTGAC
TATTCTCAACAAAAAAAATATTAAAAAACTTTATGACTTTGATTTTATTTTTATTTGAAGTTTAGCCAAA
ATTTGAAAATATGACTTTTGAGAAGAAAACAGAATAAACAAATAATTAGCCACGCGCTATCAGACAGACA
AAATCCCACAGATATGCAAAGATCTCTCAGAATCCTCTCCCCATATCATATTTTTCTCTTTTCCCTCTCC
TTCTTTCTTCCTTTATAAATCCATTTATTCTCCTCTCATCTCTCAGCAAAATCAAATCCTCATAGTTGAT
TCTCTCTATCTCTCTCACGAGTCACGATCCTACTCTTCTTGATCCATGGAAGACGCCAAAAACATAAAGA
AAGGCCCGGCGCCATTCTATCCTCTAGAGGATGGAACCGCTGGAGAGCAACTGCATAAGGCTATGAAGAG
ATACGCCCTGGTTCCTGGAACAATTGCTTTTACAGATGCACATATCGAGGTGAACATCACGTACGCGGAA
TACTTCGAAATGTCCGTTCGGTTGGCAGAAGCTATGAAACGATATGGGCTGAATACAAATCACAGAATCG
TCGTATGCAGTGAAAACTCTCTTCAATTCTTTATGCCGGTGTTGGGCGCGTTATTTATCGGAGTTGCAGT
TGCGCCCGCGAACGACATTTATAATGAACGTGAATTGCTCAACAGTATGAACATTTCGCAGCCTACCGTA
GTGTTTGTTTCCAAAAAGGGGTTGCAAAAAATTTTGAACGTGCAAAAAAAATTACCAATAATCCAGAAAA
TTATTATCATGGATTCTAAAACGGATTACCAGGGATTTCAGTCGATGTACACGTTCGTCACATCTCATCT
ACCTCCCGGTTTTAATGAATACGATTTTGTACCAGAGTCCTTTGATCGTGACAAAACAATTGCACTGATA
ATGAATTCCTCTGGATCTACTGGGTTACCTAAGGGTGTGGCCCTTCCGCATAGAACTGCCTGCGTCAGAT
TCTCGCATGCCAGAGATCCTATTTTTGGCAATCAAATCATTCCGGATACTGCGATTTTAAGTGTTGTTCC
ATTCCATCACGGTTTTGGAATGTTTACTACACTCGGATATTTGATATGTGGATTTCGAGTCGTCTTAATG
TATAGATTTGAAGAAGAGCTGTTTTTACGATCCCTTCAGGATTACAAAATTCAAAGTGCGTTGCTAGTAC
CAACCCTATTTTCATTCTTCGCCAAAAGCACTCTGATTGACAAATACGATTTATCTAATTTACACGAAAT
TGCTTCTGGGGGCGCACCTCTTTCGAAAGAAGTCGGGGAAGCGGTTGCAAAACGCTTCCATCTTCCAGGG
ATACGACAAGGATATGGGCTCACTGAGACTACATCAGCTATTCTGATTACACCCGAGGGGGATGATAAAC
CGGGCGCGGTCGGTAAAGTTGTTCCATTTTTTGAAGCGAAGGTTGTGGATCTGGATACCGGGAAAACGCT
GGGCGTTAATCAGAGAGGCGAATTATGTGTCAGAGGACCTATGATTATGTCCGGTTATGTAAACAATCCG
GAAGCGACCAACGCCTTGATTGACAAGGATGGATGGCTACATTCTGGAGACATAGCTTACTGGGACGAAG
ACGAACACTTCTTCATAGTTGACCGCTTGAAGTCTTTAATTAAATACAAAGGATATCAGGTGGCCCCCGC
TGAATTGGAATCGATATTGTTACAACACCCCAACATCTTCGACGCGGGCGTGGCAGGTCTTCCCGACGAT
GACGCCGGTGAACTTCCCGCCGCCGTTGTTGTTTTGGAGCACGGAAAGACGATGACGGAAAAAGAGATCG
TGGATTACGTCGCCAGTCAAGTAACAACCGCGAAAAAGTTGCGCGGAGGAGTTGTGTTTGTGGACGAAGT
ACCGAAAGGTCTTACCGGAAAACTCGACGCAAGAAAAATCAGAGAGATCCTCATAAAGGCCAAGAAGGGC
GGAAAGTCCAAATTGTAAAATGTAACTGTATTCAGCGATGACGAAATTCTTAGCTATTGTAATATTATAT
GCAAATTGATGAATGGTAATTTTGTAATTGTGGGTCACTGTACTATTTTAACGAATAATAAAATCAGGTA
TAGGTAACTAAAAAGGAATTCGAGCTCGAATTGATCGTTCAAACATTTGGCAATAAAGTTTCTTAAGATT
GAATCCTGTTGCCGGTCTTGCGATGATTATCATATAATTTCTGTTGAATTACGTTAAGCATGTAATAATT
AACATGTAATGCATGACGTTATTTATGAGATGGGTTTTTATGATTAGAGTCCCGCAATTATACATTTAAT
ACGCGATAGAAAACAAAATATAGCGCGCAAACTAGGATAAATTATCGCGCGCGGTGTCATCTATGTTACT
AGATCTCTAG
